>Addgene plasmid #79504 | pENTR221-TAZ CA | addgene full sequence | sequence record 178164 | Addgene NGS Result
CTTTCCTGCGTTATCCCCTGATTCTGTGGATAACCGTATTACCGCCTTTGAGTGAGCTGATACCGCTCGC
CGCAGCCGAACGACCGAGCGCAGCGAGTCAGTGAGCGAGGAAGCGGAAGAGCGCCCAATACGCAAACCGC
CTCTCCCCGCGCGTTGGCCGATTCATTAATGCAGCTGGCACGACAGGTTTCCCGACTGGAAAGCGGGCAG
TGAGCGCAACGCAATTAATACGCGTACCGCTAGCCAGGAAGAGTTTGTAGAAACGCAAAAAGGCCATCCG
TCAGGATGGCCTTCTGCTTAGTTTGATGCCTGGCAGTTTATGGCGGGCGTCCTGCCCGCCACCCTCCGGG
CCGTTGCTTCACAACGTTCAAATCCGCTCCCGGCGGATTTGTCCTACTCAGGAGAGCGTTCACCGACAAA
CAACAGATAAAACGAAAGGCCCAGTCTTCCGACTGAGCCTTTCGTTTTATTTGATGCCTGGCAGTTCCCT
ACTCTCGCGTTAACGCTAGCATGGATGTTTTCCCAGTCACGACGTTGTAAAACGACGGCCAGTCTTAAGC
TCGGGCCCCAAATAATGATTTTATTTTGACTGATAGTGACCTGTTCGTTGCAACAAATTGATGAGCAATG
CTTTTTTATAATGCCAACTTTGTATACAAAAGTTGTAGTGAACCGTCAGAATTGATCTGGTACCATGGAC
TACAAAGACCATGACGGTGATTATAAAGATCATGACATCGATTACAAGGATGACGATGACAAGCTTGGGA
ATCCGGCCTCGGCGCCCCCTCCGCTCCCGCCGCCTGGGCAGCAAGTGATCCACGTCACGCAGGACCTAGA
CACAGACCTCGAAGCCCTCTTCAACTCTGTCATGAATCCGAAGCCTAGCTCGTGGCGGAAGAAGATCCTG
CCGGAGTCTTTCTTTAAGGAGCCTGATTCGGGCTCGCACTCGCGCCAGTCCAGCACCGACTCGTCGGGCG
GCCACCCGGGGCCTCGACTGGCTGGGGGTGCCCAGCATGTCCGCTCGCACGCCTCGCCAGCGTCCCTGCA
GCTGGGCACCGGCGCGGGTGCTGCGGGTAGCCCCGCGCAGCAGCACGCGCACCTCCGCCAGCAGTCCTAC
GACGTGACCGACGAGCTGCCACTGCCCCCGGGCTGGGAGATGACCTTCACGGCCACTGGCCAGAGGTACT
TCCTCAATCACATAGAAAAAATCACCACATGGCAAGACCCTAGGAAGGCGATGAATCAGCCTCTGAATCA
TATGAACCTCCACCCTGCCGTCAGTTCCACACCAGTGCCTCAGAGGTCCATGGCAGTATCCCAGCCAAAT
CTCGTGATGAATCACCAACACCAGCAGCAGATGGCCCCCAGTACCCTGAGCCAGCAGAACCACCCCACTC
AGAACCCACCCGCAGGGCTCATGAGTATGCCCAATGCGCTGACCACTCAGCAGCAGCAGCAGCAGAAACT
GCGGCTTCAGAGAATCCAGATGGAGAGAGAAAGGATTCGAATGCGCCAAGAGGAGCTCATGAGGCAGGAA
GCTGCCCTCTGTCGACAGCTCCCCATGGAAGCTGAGACTCTTGCCCCAGTTCAGGCTGCTGTCAACCCAC
CCACGATGACCCCAGACATGAGATCCATCACTAATAATAGCTCAGATCCTTTCCTCAATGGAGGGCCATA
TCATTCGAGGGAGCAGAGCACTGACAGTGGCCTGGGGTTAGGGTGCTACAGTGTCCCCACAACTCCGGAG
GACTTCCTCAGCAATGTGGATGAGATGGATACAGGAGAAAACGCAGGACAAACACCCATGAACATCAATC
CCCAACAGACCCGTTTCCCTGATTTCCTTGACTGTCTTCCAGGAACAAACGTTGACTTAGGAACTTTGGA
ATCTGAAGACCTGATCCCCCTCTTCAATGATGTAGAGTCTGCTCTGAACAAAAGTGAGCCCTTTCTAACC
TGGCTGTAAGAATTCAAGGGCGATCCCGGGTGGCATCCCTGTGACCCCTCCCCAGTGCCTCTCCTGGCCC
TGGAAGTTGCCACTCCAGTGAACCCAGCTTTCTTGTACAAAGTTGGCATTATAAGAAAGCATTGCTTATC
AATTTGTTGCAACGAACAGGTCACTATCAGTCAAAATAAAATCATTATTTGCCATCCAGCTGCAGGGCGG
CCGCGATATCCCCTATAGTGAGTCGTATTACATGGTCATAGCTGTTTCCTGGCAGCTCTGGCCCGTGTCT
CAAAATCTCTGATGTTACATTGCACAAGATAAAAATATATCATCATGAACAATAAAACTGTCTGCTTACA
TAAACAGTAATACAAGGGGTGTTATGAGCCATATTCAACGGGAAACGTCGAGGCCGCGATTAAATTCCAA
CATGGATGCTGATTTATATGGGTATAAATGGGCTCGCGATAATGTCGGGCAATCAGGTGCGACAATCTAT
CGCTTGTATGGGAAGCCCGATGCGCCAGAGTTGTTTCTGAAACATGGCAAAGGTAGCGTTGCCAATGATG
TTACAGATGAGATGGTCAGACTAAACTGGCTGACGGAATTTATGCCTCTTCCGACCATCAAGCATTTTAT
CCGTACTCCTGATGATGCATGGTTACTCACCACTGCGATCCCCGGAAAAACAGCATTCCAGGTATTAGAA
GAATATCCTGATTCAGGTGAAAATATTGTTGATGCGCTGGCAGTGTTCCTGCGCCGGTTGCATTCGATTC
CTGTTTGTAATTGTCCTTTTAACAGCGATCGCGTATTTCGTCTCGCTCAGGCGCAATCACGAATGAATAA
CGGTTTGGTTGATGCGAGTGATTTTGATGACGAGCGTAATGGCTGGCCTGTTGAACAAGTCTGGAAAGAA
ATGCATAAACTTTTGCCATTCTCACCGGATTCAGTCGTCACTCATGGTGATTTCTCACTTGATAACCTTA
TTTTTGACGAGGGGAAATTAATAGGTTGTATTGATGTTGGACGAGTCGGAATCGCAGACCGATACCAGGA
TCTTGCCATCCTATGGAACTGCCTCGGTGAGTTTTCTCCTTCATTACAGAAACGGCTTTTTCAAAAATAT
GGTATTGATAATCCTGATATGAATAAATTGCAGTTTCATTTGATGCTCGATGAGTTTTTCTAATCAGAAT
TGGTTAATTGGTTGTAACACTGGCAGAGCATTACGCTGACTTGACGGGACGGCGCAAGCTCATGACCAAA
ATCCCTTAACGTGAGTTACGCGTCGTTCCACTGAGCGTCAGACCCCGTAGAAAAGATCAAAGGATCTTCT
TGAGATCCTTTTTTTCTGCGCGTAATCTGCTGCTTGCAAACAAAAAAACCACCGCTACCAGCGGTGGTTT
GTTTGCCGGATCAAGAGCTACCAACTCTTTTTCCGAAGGTAACTGGCTTCAGCAGAGCGCAGATACCAAA
TACTGTTCTTCTAGTGTAGCCGTAGTTAGGCCACCACTTCAAGAACTCTGTAGCACCGCCTACATACCTC
GCTCTGCTAATCCTGTTACCAGTGGCTGCTGCCAGTGGCGATAAGTCGTGTCTTACCGGGTTGGACTCAA
GACGATAGTTACCGGATAAGGCGCAGCGGTCGGGCTGAACGGGGGGTTCGTGCACACAGCCCAGCTTGGA
GCGAACGACCTACACCGAACTGAGATACCTACAGCGTGAGCTATGAGAAAGCGCCACGCTTCCCGAAGGG
AGAAAGGCGGACAGGTATCCGGTAAGCGGCAGGGTCGGAACAGGAGAGCGCACGAGGGAGCTTCCAGGGG
GAAACGCCTGGTATCTTTATAGTCCTGTCGGGTTTCGCCACCTCTGACTTGAGCGTCGATTTTTGTGATG
CTCGTCAGGGGGGCGGAGCCTATGGAAAAACGCCAGCAACGCGGCCTTTTTACGGTTCCTGGCCTTTTGC
TGGCCTTTTGCTCACATGTT
Features (pLannotate 1.2.2; 12 found; start..end, strand, type, name):
    121..213     +  CDS            lacI (fragment): lac repressor; lacI; The lac repressor binds to the lac operator to inhibit transcription in E. coli. This inhibition can be relieved by adding lactose or isopropyl-β-D-thiogalactopyranoside (IPTG).
    268..295     -  terminator     rrnB T2 terminator: transcription terminator T2 from the E. coli rrnB gene
    427..470     +  terminator     rrnB T1 terminator: Escherichia coli rrnB; transcription terminator T1 from the E. coli rrnB gene
    517..553     -  CDS            lacZα (fragment): LacZα fragment of β-galactosidase; lacZ fragment
    570..665     +  protein_bind   attL5: mutant version of attL; recombination site for the Gateway® LR reaction LR Clonase™
    698..763     +  CDS            3xFLAG: three tandem FLAG® epitope tags, followed by an enterokinase cleavage site
    770..1966    +  CDS            WWTR1: WWTR1_HUMAN - Also known as TAZ. Experimental evidence at protein level: Swiss-Prot protein existence level 1. Transcriptional coactivator which acts as a downstream regulatory target in the Hippo signaling pathway that plays a pivotal role in organ size control and tumor suppression by restricting proliferation and promoting apoptosis (PubMed:11118213, PubMed:18227151). The core of this pathway is composed of a kinase cascade wherein STK3/MST2 and STK4/MST1, in complex with its regulatory protein SAV1, phosphorylates and activates LATS1/2 in complex with its regulatory protein MOB1, which in
   1988..2050    +  polyA_signal   hGH poly(A) signal (fragment): human growth hormone polyadenylation signal
   2052..2151    -  protein_bind   attL2: mutant version of attL; recombination site for the Gateway® LR reaction LR Clonase™
   2182..2200    -  promoter       T7 promoter: promoter for bacteriophage T7 RNA polymerase
   2334..3143    +  CDS            KanR: aminoglycoside phosphotransferase; aph(3')-Ia; confers resistance to kanamycin in bacteria or G418 (Geneticin®) in eukaryotes
   3290..3878    +  rep_origin     ori: high-copy-number ColE1/pMB1/pBR322/pUC origin of replication
