[The description below was written by a language model from this plasmid's Addgene catalogue record and pLannotate feature annotations shown in this document.]
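Description:
pENTR221-TAZ CA is a MultiSite Gateway entry clone derived from the pDONR221-P5P2 donor vector by Gateway recombination. It carries the human WWTR1 (TAZ) coding sequence between attL5 and attL2 sites. It is a small (about 3.9 kb), high-copy bacterial plasmid that replicates from a ColE1/pUC-type origin and is selected with kanamycin through an aminoglycoside phosphotransferase gene. The rrnB T1 and T2 terminators upstream of the attL5 site insulate the insert from read-through transcription in E. coli. A T7 promoter and short lacI and lacZα fragments also flank the cassette, and the M13 primer sites named in the record are used for sequencing.

The insert encodes TAZ, a transcriptional coactivator regulated by the Hippo kinase cascade. It bears the S89A substitution, which the depositor describes as constitutively active. Serine 89 is the main LATS phosphorylation site that drives cytoplasmic retention of TAZ, so replacing it with alanine yields a protein that escapes Hippo inhibition. An N-terminal 3xFLAG epitope with an enterokinase cleavage site is fused in frame for detection or pull-down. The feature table also detects a short fragment of the human growth hormone polyadenylation signal just downstream of the coding sequence.

The entry clone has no promoter and is not itself an expression construct. It is designed as the second fragment in a two-fragment MultiSite Gateway LR reaction. There it is combined with a first-fragment entry clone, typically one supplying a promoter or other upstream element, and a destination vector to assemble a complete transgene. It belongs to a modular vector platform for rapid engineering of stable, complex transgenes.
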