Addgene plasmid #79504: pENTR221-TAZ CA
Purpose: MultiSite Gateway entry clones, second fragment (attL5, attL2) Human TAZ S89A mutant CDS
Depositing lab: Peter Jon Nelson. Depositing organization: Klinikum der Ludwig Maximilians-Universitaet Muenchen. Publication: A vector platform for the rapid and efficient engineering of stable complex transgenes. Jackel C, Nogueira MS, Ehni N, Kraus C, Ranke J, Dohmann M, Noessner E, Nelson PJ. Sci Rep. 2016 Oct 3;6:34365. doi: 10.1038/srep34365. PubMed 27694838.
Backbone
  Vector backbone: pDONR221-P5P2
  Backbone manufacturer: Thermo Scientific
  Backbone size w/o insert (bp): 4774
  Total vector size (bp): 3940
  Modifications to backbone: Gateway cloned WWTR1 (TAZ) S89A Insert
  Vector type: Multisite Gateway Entry Clone
Growth in bacteria
  Bacterial resistance: Kanamycin, 50 μg/mL
  Growth temperature: 37°C
  Growth strain: DH5alpha
  Copy number: High Copy
Gene/Insert
  Gene/Insert name: WWTR1 (alt name: TAZ)
  Species: H. sapiens (human)
  Insert size (bp): 1274
  Mutation: S89A
  Entrez Gene: WWTR1 (a.k.a. TAZ)
  Promoter: no Promoter
  Tag / fusion protein: 3xFLAG (N terminal on insert)
  Cloning method: Gateway Cloning
  Sequencing primers: 5′ M13-FP; 3′ M13-RP
Terms and licenses: Academic/Nonprofit Terms; Industry Terms: Not Available to Industry
Depositor comments: Multisite Gateway Entry Clone for human WWTR1 S89A Constitutively Active mutant CDS. Second Fragment for 2 Fragment MultiSite Gateway LR reaction.
How to cite: pENTR221-TAZ CA was a gift from Peter Jon Nelson (Addgene plasmid # 79504 ; http://n2t.net/addgene:79504 ; RRID:Addgene_79504)
